>Addgene plasmid #215840 | pIRESneo-FLAG/HA-STOP | addgene full sequence | sequence record 431665 | Addgene NGS Result
GACGGATCGGGAGATCTCCCGATCCCCTATGGTGCACTCTCAGTACAATCTGCTCTGATGCCGCATAGTT
AAGCCAGTATCTGCTCCCTGCTTGTGTGTTGGAGGTCGCTGAGTAGTGCGCGAGCAAAATTTAAGCTACA
ACAAGGCAAGGCTTGACCGACAATTGCATGAAGAATCTGCTTAGGGTTAGGCGTTTTGCGCTGCTTCGCG
ATGTACGGGCCAGATATACGCGTTGACATTGATTATTGACTAGTTATTAATAGTAATCAATTACGGGGTC
ATTAGTTCATAGCCCATATATGGAGTTCCGCGTTACATAACTTACGGTAAATGGCCCGCCTGGCTGACCG
CCCAACGACCCCCGCCCATTGACGTCAATAATGACGTATGTTCCCATAGTAACGCCAATAGGGACTTTCC
ATTGACGTCAATGGGTGGAGTATTTACGGTAAACTGCCCACTTGGCAGTACATCAAGTGTATCATATGCC
AAGTACGCCCCCTATTGACGTCAATGACGGTAAATGGCCCGCCTGGCATTATGCCCAGTACATGACCTTA
TGGGACTTTCCTACTTGGCAGTACATCTACGTATTAGTCATCGCTATTACCATGGTGATGCGGTTTTGGC
AGTACATCAATGGGCGTGGATAGCGGTTTGACTCACGGGGATTTCCAAGTCTCCACCCCATTGACGTCAA
TGGGAGTTTGTTTTGGCACCAAAATCAACGGGACTTTCCAAAATGTCGTAACAACTCCGCCCCATTGACG
CAAATGGGCGGTAGGCGTGTACGGTGGGAGGTCTATATAAGCAGAGCTCTCTGGCTAACTAGAGAACCCA
CTGCTTACTGGCTTATCGAAATTAATACGACTCACTATAGGGAGACCCAAGCTTGGTACCGAGCTCGGAT
CGATATCGCCGGCCGCCATGGACTACAAGGACGACGATGACAAGTACCCTTATGACGTGCCCGATTACGC
TAGCGGCCGCTGAGAATTCAGTGGATCCACTAGTAACGGCCGCCAGTGTGCTGGAATTAATTCGCTGTCT
GCGAGGGCCAGCTGTTGGGGTGAGTACTCCCTCTCAAAAGCGGGCATGACTTCTGCGCTAAGATTGTCAG
TTTCCAAAAACGAGGAGGATTTGATATTCACCTGGCCCGCGGTGATGCCTTTGAGGGTGGCCGCGTCCAT
CTGGTCAGAAAAGACAATCTTTTTGTTGTCAAGCTTGAGGTGTGGCAGGCTTGAGATCTGGCCATACACT
TGAGTGACAATGACATCCACTTTGCCTTTCTCTCCACAGGTGTCCACTCCCAGGTCCAACTGCAGGTCGA
GCATGCATCTAGGGCGGCCAATTCCGCCCCTCTCCCCCCCCCCCCTCTCCCTCCCCCCCCCCTAACGTTA
CTGGCCGAAGCCGCTTGGAATAAGGCCGGTGTGCGTTTGTCTATATGTTATTTTCCACCATATTGCCGTC
TTTTGGCAATGTGAGGGCCCGGAAACCTGGCCCTGTCTTCTTGACGAGCATTCCTAGGGGTCTTTCCCCT
CTCGCCAAAGGAATGCAAGGTCTGTTGAATGTCGTGAAGGAAGCAGTTCCTCTGGAAGCTTCTTGAAGAC
AAACAACGTCTGTAGCGACCCTTTGCAGGCAGCGGAACCCCCCACCTGGCGACAGGTGCCTCTGCGGCCA
AAAGCCACGTGTATAAGATACACCTGCAAAGGCGGCACAACCCCAGTGCCACGTTGTGAGTTGGATAGTT
GTGGAAAGAGTCAAATGGCTCTCCTCAAGCGTATTCAACAAGGGGCTGAAGGATGCCCAGAAGGTACCCC
ATTGTATGGGATCTGATCTGGGGCCTCGGTGCACATGCTTTACATGTGTTTAGTCGAGGTTAAAAAAACG
TCTAGGCCCCCCGAACCACGGGGACGTGGTTTTCCTTTGAAAAACACGATGATAAGCTTGCCACAACCCG
GGATAATTCCTGCAGCCAATATGGGATCGGCCATTGAACAAGATGGATTGCACGCAGGTTCTCCGGCCGC
TTGGGTGGAGAGGCTATTCGGCTATGACTGGGCACAACAGACAATCGGCTGCTCTGATGCCGCCGTGTTC
CGGCTGTCAGCGCAGGGGCGCCCGGTTCTTTTTGTCAAGACCGACCTGTCCGGTGCCCTGAATGAACTGC
AGGACGAGGCAGCGCGGCTATCGTGGCTGGCCACGACGGGCGTTCCTTGCGCAGCTGTGCTCGACGTTGT
CACTGAAGCGGGAAGGGACTGGCTGCTATTGGGCGAAGTGCCGGGGCAGGATCTCCTGTCATCTCACCTT
GCTCCTGCCGAGAAAGTATCCATCATGGCTGATGCAATGCGGCGGCTGCATACGCTTGATCCGGCTACCT
GCCCATTCGACCACCAAGCGAAACATCGCATCGAGCGAGCACGTACTCGGATGGAAGCCGGTCTTGTCGA
TCAGGATGATCTGGACGAAGAGCATCAGGGGCTCGCGCCAGCCGAACTGTTCGCCAGGCTCAAGGCGCGC
ATGCCCGACGGCGATGATCTCGTCGTGACCCATGGCGATGCCTGCTTGCCGAATATCATGGTGGAAAATG
GCCGCTTTTCTGGATTCATCGACTGTGGCCGGCTGGGTGTGGCGGACCGCTATCAGGACATAGCGTTGGC
TACCCGTGATATTGCTGAAGAGCTTGGCGGCGAATGGGCTGACCGCTTCCTCGTGCTTTACGGTATCGCC
GCTCCCGATTCGCAGCGCATCGCCTTCTATCGCCTTCTTGACGAGTTCTTCTGAGGGGATCAATTCTCTA
GAGCTCGCTGATCAGCCTCGACTGTGCCTTCTAGTTGCCAGCCATCTGTTGTTTGCCCCTCCCCCGTGCC
TTCCTTGACCCTGGAAGGTGCCACTCCCACTGTCCTTTCCTAATAAAATGAGGAAATTGCATCGCATTGT
CTGAGTAGGTGTCATTCTATTCTGGGGGGTGGGGTGGGGCAGGACAGCAAGGGGGAGGATTGGGAAGACA
ATAGCAGGCATGCTGGGGATGCGGTGGGCTCTATGGCTTCTGAGGCGGAAAGAACCAGCTGGGGCTCGAG
TGCATTCTAGTTGTGGTTTGTCCAAACTCATCAATGTATCTTATCATGTCTGTATACCGTCGACCTCTAG
CTAGAGCTTGGCGTAATCATGGTCATAGCTGTTTCCTGTGTGAAATTGTTATCCGCTCACAATTCCACAC
AACATACGAGCCGGAAGCATAAAGTGTAAAGCCTGGGGTGCCTAATGAGTGAGCTAACTCACATTAATTG
CGTTGCGCTCACTGCCCGCTTTCCAGTCGGGAAACCTGTCGTGCCAGCTGCATTAATGAATCGGCCAACG
CGCGGGGAGAGGCGGTTTGCGTATTGGGCGCTCTTCCGCTTCCTCGCTCACTGACTCGCTGCGCTCGGTC
GTTCGGCTGCGGCGAGCGGTATCAGCTCACTCAAAGGCGGTAATACGGTTATCCACAGAATCAGGGGATA
ACGCAGGAAAGAACATGTGAGCAAAAGGCCAGCAAAAGGCCAGGAACCGTAAAAAGGCCGCGTTGCTGGC
GTTTTTCCATAGGCTCCGCCCCCCTGACGAGCATCACAAAAATCGACGCTCAAGTCAGAGGTGGCGAAAC
CCGACAGGACTATAAAGATACCAGGCGTTTCCCCCTGGAAGCTCCCTCGTGCGCTCTCCTGTTCCGACCC
TGCCGCTTACCGGATACCTGTCCGCCTTTCTCCCTTCGGGAAGCGTGGCGCTTTCTCATAGCTCACGCTG
TAGGTATCTCAGTTCGGTGTAGGTCGTTCGCTCCAAGCTGGGCTGTGTGCACGAACCCCCCGTTCAGCCC
GACCGCTGCGCCTTATCCGGTAACTATCGTCTTGAGTCCAACCCGGTAAGACACGACTTATCGCCACTGG
CAGCAGCCACTGGTAACAGGATTAGCAGAGCGAGGTATGTAGGCGGTGCTACAGAGTTCTTGAAGTGGTG
GCCTAACTACGGCTACACTAGAAGAACAGTATTTGGTATCTGCGCTCTGCTGAAGCCAGTTACCTTCGGA
AAAAGAGTTGGTAGCTCTTGATCCGGCAAACAAACCACCGCTGGTAGCGGTGGTTTTTTTGTTTGCAAGC
AGCAGATTACGCGCAGAAAAAAAGGATCTCAAGAAGATCCTTTGATCTTTTCTACGGGGTCTGACGCTCA
GTGGAACGAAAACTCACGTTAAGGGATTTTGGTCATGAGATTATCAAAAAGGATCTTCACCTAGATCCTT
TTAAATTAAAAATGAAGTTTTAAATCAATCTAAAGTATATATGAGTAAACTTGGTCTGACAGTTACCAAT
GCTTAATCAGTGAGGCACCTATCTCAGCGATCTGTCTATTTCGTTCATCCATAGTTGCCTGACTCCCCGT
CGTGTAGATAACTACGATACGGGAGGGCTTACCATCTGGCCCCAGTGCTGCAATGATACCGCGAGACCCA
CGCTCACCGGCTCCAGATTTATCAGCAATAAACCAGCCAGCCGGAAGGGCCGAGCGCAGAAGTGGTCCTG
CAACTTTATCCGCCTCCATCCAGTCTATTAATTGTTGCCGGGAAGCTAGAGTAAGTAGTTCGCCAGTTAA
TAGTTTGCGCAACGTTGTTGCCATTGCTACAGGCATCGTGGTGTCACGCTCGTCGTTTGGTATGGCTTCA
TTCAGCTCCGGTTCCCAACGATCAAGGCGAGTTACATGATCCCCCATGTTGTGCAAAAAAGCGGTTAGCT
CCTTCGGTCCTCCGATCGTTGTCAGAAGTAAGTTGGCCGCAGTGTTATCACTCATGGTTATGGCAGCACT
GCATAATTCTCTTACTGTCATGCCATCCGTAAGATGCTTTTCTGTGACTGGTGAGTACTCAACCAAGTCA
TTCTGAGAATAGTGTATGCGGCGACCGAGTTGCTCTTGCCCGGCGTCAATACGGGATAATACCGCGCCAC
ATAGCAGAACTTTAAAAGTGCTCATCATTGGAAAACGTTCTTCGGGGCGAAAACTCTCAAGGATCTTACC
GCTGTTGAGATCCAGTTCGATGTAACCCACTCGTGCACCCAACTGATCTTCAGCATCTTTTACTTTCACC
AGCGTTTCTGGGTGAGCAAAAACAGGAAGGCAAAATGCCGCAAAAAAGGGAATAAGGGCGACACGGAAAT
GTTGAATACTCATACTCTTCCTTTTTCAATATTATTGAAGCATTTATCAGGGTTATTGTCTCATGAGCGG
ATACATATTTGAATGTATTTAGAAAAATAAACAAATAGGGGTTCCGCGCACATTTCCCCGAAAAGTGCCA
CCTGACGTC
Features (pLannotate 1.2.2; 19 found; start..end, strand, type, name):
     28..80      -  misc_feature   bom (fragment): basis of mobility region from pBR322
    235..614     +  enhancer       CMV enhancer: human cytomegalovirus immediate early enhancer
    615..818     +  promoter       CMV promoter: human cytomegalovirus (CMV) immediate early promoter
    814..847     +  LTR            5' LTR (truncated) (fragment): truncated 5' long terminal repeat (LTR) from HIV-1
    863..881     +  promoter       T7 promoter: promoter for bacteriophage T7 RNA polymerase
    934..954     +  CDS            FLAG (fragment): FLAG® epitope tag, followed by an enterokinase cleavage site
   1070..1299    +  intron         chimeric intron: chimera between introns from adenovirus and immunoglobulin heavy chain genes
   1483..1945    +  misc_feature   IRES: internal ribosome entry site (IRES) of the encephalomyocarditis virus (EMCV)
   1981..2784    +  CDS            NeoR/KanR: aminoglycoside phosphotransferase from Tn5; aph(3')-II (or nptII); confers resistance to neomycin, kanamycin, and G418 (Geneticin®)
   2822..3046    +  polyA_signal   bGH poly(A) signal: bovine growth hormone polyadenylation signal
   3050..3071    +  promoter       SV40 promoter (fragment): SV40 enhancer and early promoter
   3081..3132    +  polyA_signal   SV40 poly(A) signal (fragment): SV40 polyadenylation signal
   3196..3212    -  protein_bind   lac operator: The lac repressor binds to the lac operator to inhibit transcription in E. coli. This inhibition can be relieved by adding lactose or isopropyl-β-D-thiogalactopyranoside (IPTG). lac repressor encoded by lacI
   3220..3250    -  promoter       lac promoter: promoter for the E. coli lac operon
   3265..3286    -  protein_bind   CAP binding site: CAP binding activates transcription in the presence of cAMP. E. coli catabolite activator protein
   3299..3391    -  CDS            lacI (fragment): lac repressor; lacI; The lac repressor binds to the lac operator to inhibit transcription in E. coli. This inhibition can be relieved by adding lactose or isopropyl-β-D-thiogalactopyranoside (IPTG).
   3574..4162    -  rep_origin     ori: high-copy-number ColE1/pMB1/pBR322/pUC origin of replication
   4333..5193    -  CDS            AmpR: β-lactamase; bla; confers resistance to ampicillin, carbenicillin, and related antibiotics
   5194..5298    -  promoter       AmpR promoter: bla
