[The description below was written by a language model from this plasmid's Addgene catalogue record and pLannotate feature annotations shown in this document.]
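Description:
pIRESneo-FLAG/HA-STOP is a 5.3 kb mammalian expression plasmid built on the pIRESneo backbone that expresses only a synthetic FLAG/HA tandem epitope tag, with no protein of interest fused to it. It is propagated in E. coli as a high-copy plasmid through a ColE1/pUC-type origin and selected with ampicillin via the β-lactamase gene and its native promoter. The remaining bacterial annotations (lac promoter and operator, CAP site, a lacI fragment, a bom fragment) are backbone remnants with no evident role in the construct's function.

The mammalian cassette is a single bicistronic transcription unit. The human CMV immediate-early enhancer and promoter drive the short tag open reading frame. The annotation software detected only a FLAG fragment, so the HA portion and the stop codon implied by the name come from the catalogue entry rather than the feature table. A T7 promoter sits just upstream of the tag and could support in vitro transcription. Downstream come a chimeric intron, which generally improves transcript processing and expression, then an EMCV IRES followed by the neomycin phosphotransferase gene and a bovine growth hormone polyadenylation signal. Because the tag and the resistance gene are translated from the same mRNA, G418 selection enriches for cells that also transcribe the upstream cistron, which allows stable lines to be derived. Short annotated matches to an HIV-1 LTR, the SV40 promoter and the SV40 poly(A) signal are small fragments and are probably incidental.

The stated purpose is simply expression of the FLAG/HA tag. Such a construct would typically serve as a tag-only or empty-vector control alongside FLAG/HA-tagged proteins in the same backbone, although the record does not state this explicitly. The cloning sites used are not recorded.
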