Addgene plasmid #215840: pIRESneo-FLAG/HA-STOP
Purpose: Expression of FLAG/HA tag
Depositing lab: Kumiko Ui-Tei. Depositing organization: The University of Tokyo. Publication: Control of the localization and function of a miRNA silencing component TNRC6A by Argonaute protein. Nishi K, Takahashi T, Suzawa M, Miyakawa T, Nagasawa T, Ming Y, Tanokura M, Ui-Tei K. Nucleic Acids Res. 2015 Nov 16;43(20):9856-73. doi: 10.1093/nar/gkv1026. Epub 2015 Oct 7. PubMed 26446993.
Backbone
  Vector backbone: pIRESneo
  Vector type: Mammalian Expression
Growth in bacteria
  Bacterial resistance: Ampicillin, 100 μg/mL
  Growth temperature: 37°C
  Growth strain: DH5alpha
  Copy number: High Copy
Gene/Insert
  Gene/Insert name: FLAG/HA
  Species: Synthetic
  Cloning method: Restriction Enzyme; 5′ cloning site Unknown (unknown if destroyed)
Terms and licenses: Academic/Nonprofit Terms; Industry Terms: Not Available to Industry
How to cite: pIRESneo-FLAG/HA-STOP was a gift from Kumiko Ui-Tei (Addgene plasmid # 215840 ; http://n2t.net/addgene:215840 ; RRID:Addgene_215840)
